Addgene plasmid #233839: pRO246
Purpose: MoClo-YTK; ConLS/R1 cassette; rtTA systems; pRNR2-rtTA-v16-tADH1
Depositing lab: Jeff Hasty. Depositing organization: University of California, San Diego (UCSD). Publication: A Standardized Set of MoClo-Compatible Inducible Promoter Systems for Tunable Gene Expression in Yeast. O'Laughlin R, Tran Q, Lezia A, Ngamkanjanarat W, Emmanuele P, Hao N, Hasty J. ACS Synth Biol. 2024 Jan 19;13(1):85-102. doi: 10.1021/acssynbio.3c00184. Epub 2023 Dec 11. PubMed 38079574.
Backbone
  Vector backbone: pYTK095
  Vector type: Yeast Expression
Growth in bacteria
  Bacterial resistance: Ampicillin, 100 μg/mL
  Growth temperature: 37°C
  Growth strain: DH5alpha
  Copy number: High Copy
Gene/Insert
  Gene/Insert name: pRNR2-rtTA-v16-tADH1
  Species: S. cerevisiae (budding yeast)
  Cloning method: Golden Gate
Terms and licenses: Academic/Nonprofit Terms; Industry Terms: Not Available to Industry
How to cite: pRO246 was a gift from Jeff Hasty (Addgene plasmid # 233839 ; http://n2t.net/addgene:233839 ; RRID:Addgene_233839)
