[The description below was written by a language model from this plasmid's Addgene catalogue record and pLannotate feature annotations shown in this document.]
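Description:
pRO246 is a MoClo Yeast Toolkit (YTK) cassette-level plasmid built by Golden Gate assembly in the pYTK095 backbone. It carries a single yeast transcription unit flanked by the ConLS and ConR1 assembly connectors. The plasmid is about 3.9 kb and is propagated in E. coli as a high-copy construct through a ColE1/pUC-type origin, with ampicillin selection from the bla gene and its promoter. The feature table shows no yeast origin of replication, yeast selectable marker or integration homology. This fits its role as an intermediate cassette rather than a vector that is maintained in yeast on its own. The connectors allow it to take the first position when several cassettes are combined into a multigene plasmid.

The payload is pRNR2-rtTA-v16-tADH1. The S. cerevisiae RNR2 promoter, a constitutive part in the YTK set, drives a reverse tetracycline-controlled transactivator variant designated v16, and transcription ends at the ADH1 terminator. The annotation identifies the TetR-derived DNA-binding portion of the rtTA coding sequence. The remaining sequence between it and the terminator presumably encodes the fused activation domain, although that region is not annotated. The antisense hit to a predicted yeast protein just upstream of the coding sequence lies where the RNR2 promoter is expected, so it probably reflects native genomic sequence carried in that promoter fragment rather than an intended gene.

rtTA proteins bind tet operator sites and activate transcription only when tetracycline-class inducers such as doxycycline are present. This cassette therefore supplies the regulator half of a Tet-On system and is meant to be paired with a tetO-containing responsive promoter. It belongs to a standardized collection of MoClo-compatible inducible promoter systems for tunable gene expression in budding yeast.
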