Features (pLannotate 1.2.2; 6 found; start..end, strand, type, name):
    577..681     -  promoter       AmpR promoter: bla
    784..1372    +  rep_origin     ori: high-copy-number ColE1/pMB1/pBR322/pUC origin of replication
   1810..2223    -  CDS            YJC7_YEAST: Protein predicted: Swiss-Prot protein existence level 4. From Saccharomyces cerevisiae (strain ATCC 204508 / S288c) (Baker's yeast).
   2384..3001    +  CDS            tetR: TETR2_ECOLX - Experimental evidence at protein level: Swiss-Prot protein existence level 1. TetR is the repressor of the tetracycline resistance element; its N-terminal region forms a helix-turn-helix structure and binds DNA. Binding of tetracycline to TetR reduces the repressor affinity for the tetracycline resistance gene (tetA) promoter operator sites. From Escherichia coli.
   3143..3330    +  terminator     ADH1 terminator: S. cerevisiae ADH1; transcription terminator for the S. cerevisiae alcohol dehydrogenase 1 (ADH1) gene
   3647..576     -  CDS            AmpR (across the origin): β-lactamase; bla; confers resistance to ampicillin, carbenicillin, and related antibiotics
>Addgene plasmid #233839 | pRO246 | addgene full sequence | sequence record 467734 | Addgene NGS Result
TAATAGTTTGCGCAACGTTGTTGCCATTGCTACAGGCATCGTGGTGTCACGCTCGTCGTTTGGTATGGCT
TCATTCAGCTCCGGTTCCCAACGATCAAGGCGAGTTACATGATCCCCCATGTTGTGCAAAAAAGCGGTTA
GCTCCTTCGGTCCTCCGATCGTTGTCAGAAGTAAGTTGGCCGCAGTGTTATCACTCATGGTTATGGCAGC
ACTGCATAATTCTCTTACTGTCATGCCATCCGTAAGATGCTTTTCTGTGACTGGTGAGTACTCAACCAAG
TCATTCTGAGAATAGTGTATGCGGCGACCGAGTTGCTCTTGCCCGGCGTCAATACGGGATAATACCGCGC
CACATAGCAGAACTTTAAAAGTGCTCATCATTGGAAAACGTTCTTCGGGGCGAAAACTCTCAAGGATCTT
ACCGCTGTTGAGATCCAGTTCGATGTAACCCACTCGTGCACCCAACTGATCTTCAGCATCTTTTACTTTC
ACCAGCGTTTCTGGGTGAGCAAAAACAGGAAGGCAAAATGCCGCAAAAAAGGGAATAAGGGCGACACGGA
AATGTTGAATACTCATACTCTTCCTTTTTCAATATTATTGAAGCATTTATCAGGGTTATTGTCTCATGAG
CGGATACATATTTGAATGTATTTAGAAAAATAAACAAATAGGGGTTCCGCGCACATTTCCCCGAAAAGTG
CCACCTGTCATGACCAAAATCCCTTAACGTGAGTTTTCGTTCCACTGAGCGTCAGACCCCGTAGAAAAGA
TCAAAGGATCTTCTTGAGATCCTTTTTTTCTGCGCGTAATCTGCTGCTTGCAAACAAAAAAACCACCGCT
ACCAGCGGTGGTTTGTTTGCCGGATCAAGAGCTACCAACTCTTTTTCCGAAGGTAACTGGCTTCAGCAGA
GCGCAGATACCAAATACTGTTCTTCTAGTGTAGCCGTAGTTAGGCCACCACTTCAAGAACTCTGTAGCAC
CGCCTACATACCTCGCTCTGCTAATCCTGTTACCAGTGGCTGCTGCCAGTGGCGATAAGTCGTGTCTTAC
CGGGTTGGACTCAAGACGATAGTTACCGGATAAGGCGCAGCGGTCGGGCTGAACGGGGGGTTCGTGCACA
CAGCCCAGCTTGGAGCGAACGACCTACACCGAACTGAGATACCTACAGCGTGAGCTATGAGAAAGCGCCA
CGCTTCCCGAAGGGAGAAAGGCGGACAGGTATCCGGTAAGCGGCAGGGTCGGAACAGGAGAGCGCACGAG
GGAGCTTCCAGGGGGAAACGCCTGGTATCTTTATAGTCCTGTCGGGTTTCGCCACCTCTGACTTGAGCGT
CGATTTTTGTGATGCTCGTCAGGGGGGCGGAGCCTATGGAAAAACGCCAGCAACGCGGCCTTTTTACGGT
TCCTGGCCTTTTGCTGGCCTTTTGCTCACATGTTCTTTCCTGCGTTATCCCCTGATTCTGTGGATAACCG
TGCGGCCGCCCCTGAATTCGCATCTAGATGGTAGAGCCACAAACAGCCGGTACAAGCAACGATCTCCAGG
ACCATCTGAATCATGCGCGGATGACACGAACTCACGACGGCGATCACAGACATTAACCCACAGTACAGAC
ACTGCGACAACGTGGCAATTCGTCGCAATACCGTCTCACTGAACTGGCCGATAATTGCAGACGAACGAGT
CGAACAAGAAGCAGGCAAAGTTTAGAGCACTGCCCCTCCGCACTCAAAAAAGAAAAAACTAGGAGGAAAA
TAAAATTCTCAACCACACAAACACATAAACACATACAAATACAAATACAAGCTTATTTACTTGACATCGC
GCGATCTTCCACTATTCAGCGCCGTCCGCCCTCTCTCGTGTTTTTTGTTTACGCGACAACTATGCGAAAT
CCGGAGCAACGGGCAACCGTTTGGGGAAAGACCACACCCACGCGCGATCGCCATGGCAACGAGGTCGCAC
ACGCCCCACACCCAGACCTCCCTGCGAGCGGGCATGGGTACAATGTCCCCGTTGCCACAGACACCACTTC
GTAGCACAGCGCAGAGCGTAGCGTGTTGTTGCTGCTGACAAAAGAAAATTTTTCTTAGCAAAGCAAAGGA
GGGGAAGCACGGGCAGATAGCACCGTACCATACCCTTGGAAACTCGAAATGAACGAAGCAGGAAATGAGA
GAATGAGAGTTTTGTAGGTATATATAGCGGTAGTGTTTGCGCGTTACCATCATCTTCTGGATCTATCTAT
TGTTCTTTTCCTCATCACTTTCCCCTTTTTCGCTCTTCTTCTTGTCTTTTATTTCTTTCTTTTTTTTAAT
TGTTCCCTCGATTGGCTATCTACCAAAGAATCCAAACTTAATACACGTATTTATTTGTCCAATTACCAGA
TCTATGAGTCGTCTTGATAAGTCCAAGATCATAAATAGCGCACTGGAATTGCTGAACGGCGTTGGTATTG
AGGGTCTTACCACGAGAAAGCTGGCACAGAAGTTGGGGGTCGAACAACCGACCTTGTACTGGCATGTCAA
GAATAAGCGTGCGCTATTAGATGCCTTACCTATCGAGATGCTAGACAGACATCATACTCACTCATGTCCA
TTGGAGGGGGAGTCTTGGCAAGACTTTCTTAGAAACAATGCAAAGTCATATAGGTGCGCGCTACTATCAC
ATAGAGATGGGGCCAAAGTCCATTTGGGCACCAGGCCGACCGAAAAGCAGTACGAGACTTTAGAGAACCA
GCTGGCATTCCTGTGTCAACAAGGCTTCAGTCTAGAGAATGCTCTGTATGCTTTAAGCGCGGTCGGCCAC
TTCACGCTAGGTTGTGTATTAGAGGAACAAGAACACCAAGTGGCAAAAGAGGAAAGAGAAACTCCAACGA
CCGACAGCATGCCACCACTGTTGAAACAAGCAATCGAACTGTTTGATCGTCAAGGGGCTGAACCAGCATT
CCTATTCGGTTTGGAATTAATAATCTGCGGTCTGGAGAAACAATTGAAGTGCGAAAGCGGCGGGCCGACA
GATGCCTTAGATGACTTTGACCTAGATATGTTACCAGCCGACGCCCTTGACGACTTTGATCTGGACATGC
TGCCGGCTGACGCCTTGGATGACTTCGACTTGGATATGTTGCCAGGGGGATCCTAACTCGAGGCGAATTT
CTTATGATTTATGATTTTTATTATTAAATAAGTTATAAAAAAAATAAGTGTATACAAATTTTAAAGTGAC
TCTTAGGTTTTAAAACGAAAATTCTTATTCTTGAGTAACTCTTTCCTGTAGGTCAGGTTGCTTTCTCAGG
TATAGCATGAGGTCGCTCTTATTGACCACACCTCTACCGGCATGCCGAGCAAATGCCTGCAAATCGCTCC
CCATTTCGCTGCCAATGAGACGACGGGGTCATCACGGCTCATCATGCGCCAAACAAATGTGTGCAATACA
CGCTCGGATGACTGCATGATGACCGCACTGACTGGGGACAGCAGATCCACCTAAGCCTGTGAGAGAAGCA
GACACCCGACAGATCAAGGCAGTTAACTAGTGCACTGCAGTACAGCGGCCGCGATTATCAAAAAGGATCT
TCACCTAGATCCTTTTAAATTAAAAATGAAGTTTTAAATCAATCTAAAGTATATATGAGTAAACTTGGTC
TGACAGTTACCAATGCTTAATCAGTGAGGCACCTATCTCAGCGATCTGTCTATTTCGTTCATCCATAGTT
GCCTGACTCCCCGTCGTGTAGATAACTACGATACGGGAGGGCTTACCATCTGGCCCCAGTGCTGCAATGA
TACCGCGGGACCCACGCTCACCGGCTCCAGATTTATCAGCAATAAACCAGCCAGCCGGAAGGGCCGAGCG
CAGAAGTGGTCCTGCAACTTTATCCGCCTCCATCCAGTCTATTAATTGTTGCCGGGAAGCTAGAGTAAGT
AGTTCGCCAGT
